Addgene plasmid #161123: pDONR221-SLC14A1_STOP
Purpose: Gateway entry clone with codon-optimized ORF sequence for subcloning into custom expression vectors. Contains a STOP codon at the end of the codon-optimized ORF sequence.
Depositing lab: RESOLUTE Consortium & Giulio Superti-Furga. Depositing organization: CeMM Research Center for Molecular Medicine. Publication: The RESOLUTE consortium: unlocking SLC transporters for drug discovery. Superti-Furga G, Lackner D, Wiedmer T, Ingles-Prieto A, Barbosa B, Girardi E, Goldmann U, Gurtl B, Klavins K, Klimek C, Lindinger S, Lineiro-Retes E, Muller AC, Onstein S, Redinger G, Reil D, Sedlyarov V, Wolf G, Crawford M, Everley R, ... Steppan CM. Nat Rev Drug Discov. 2020 Jul;19(7):429-430. doi: 10.1038/d41573-020-00056-6. PubMed 32265506.
Backbone
  Vector backbone: pDONR221
  Backbone manufacturer: ThermoFisher Scientific
  Backbone size w/o insert (bp): 2550
  Vector type: Mammalian Expression
Growth in bacteria
  Bacterial resistance: Kanamycin, 50 μg/mL
  Growth temperature: 37°C
  Growth strain: NEB Stable
  Copy number: High Copy
Gene/Insert
  Gene/Insert name: SLC14A1 (alt name: HsT1341, RACH1, RACH2, JK)
  Species: H. sapiens (human)
  Insert size (bp): 1170
  Entrez Gene: SLC14A1 (a.k.a. HUT11, HsT1341, JK, RACH1, RACH2, UT-B1, UT1, UTE)
  Cloning method: Gateway Cloning
  Sequencing primers: 5′ M13-fwd; 3′ M13-rev
Terms and licenses: Academic/Nonprofit Terms; Industry Terms
Depositor comments: This plasmid contains a STOP codon at the end of the codon-optimized ORF. For the version of this plasmid that does not contain a STOP codon, please see Addgene plasmid 131957 For more information on the full Resolute plasmid collection, please see www.addgene.org/depositor-collections/re-solute/. Please provide your feedback on this plasmid to the RESOLUTE consortium by filling out their RESOLUTE repository feedback form: https://forms.office.com/Pages/ResponsePage.aspx?id=0e05yklzmkS7rjFGQL4N7z4feCLQvEJAmVcOCM_u885UN1JJRko0Ukg4TVQwNTZLOUxPQVJWT1NHUCQlQCN0PWcu
How to cite: pDONR221-SLC14A1_STOP was a gift from RESOLUTE Consortium & Giulio Superti-Furga (Addgene plasmid # 161123 ; http://n2t.net/addgene:161123 ; RRID:Addgene_161123)
