[The description below was written by a language model from this plasmid's Addgene catalogue record and pLannotate feature annotations shown in this document.]
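Description:
pDONR221-SLC14A1_STOP is a Gateway entry clone built on the pDONR221 backbone, carrying a codon-optimized open reading frame for human SLC14A1 (also known as UT-B1, UT1, JK, HUT11), the urea channel that allows urea to move across membranes down its concentration gradient. The plasmid is about 3.7 kb in total, with an insert of roughly 1.17 kb. It is maintained in E. coli through a high-copy ColE1/pUC-type origin and selected with kanamycin via an aminoglycoside phosphotransferase gene. Two sequence records, one from the depositor and one from repository sequencing, are the same length and show the same features in the same order, differing only in where numbering of the circle begins.

The ORF lies between attL1 and attL2, the sites recognised in the Gateway LR reaction, so it can be moved directionally and in frame into any attR-containing destination vector. Although the catalogue lists the vector type as mammalian expression, no eukaryotic promoter or polyadenylation signal is annotated, and expression depends on the destination vector chosen. The only promoter annotated is a T7 promoter just outside attL2, pointing back towards the insert, and rrnB T1 and T2 terminators upstream of attL1 shield the cassette from read-through transcription. Short lacI and lacZα fragments are backbone remnants.

This version ends the ORF with a stop codon, making it suited to untagged or N-terminally tagged expression. A companion clone without the stop codon exists for C-terminal fusions. It belongs to a consortium collection of solute carrier clones intended for transporter research and drug discovery.
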