Features (pLannotate 1.2.2; 10 found; start..end, strand, type, name):
    121..213     +  CDS            lacI (fragment): lac repressor; lacI; The lac repressor binds to the lac operator to inhibit transcription in E. coli. This inhibition can be relieved by adding lactose or isopropyl-β-D-thiogalactopyranoside (IPTG).
    268..295     -  terminator     rrnB T2 terminator: transcription terminator T2 from the E. coli rrnB gene
    427..470     +  terminator     rrnB T1 terminator: Escherichia coli rrnB; transcription terminator T1 from the E. coli rrnB gene
    517..553     -  CDS            lacZα (fragment): LacZα fragment of β-galactosidase; lacZ fragment
    569..668     +  protein_bind   attL1: mutant version of attL; recombination site for the Gateway® LR reaction LR Clonase™
    674..1840    +  CDS            SLC14A1: UT1_HUMAN - Also known as HUT11, JK, RACH1, UT1, UTE. Experimental evidence at protein level: Swiss-Prot protein existence level 1. Urea channel that facilitates transmembrane urea transport down a concentration gradient. A constriction of the transmembrane channel functions as selectivity filter through which urea is expected to pass in dehydrated form. The rate of urea conduction is increased by hypotonic stress. Plays an important role in the kidney medulla collecting ducts, where it allows rapid equilibration between the lumen of the collecting ducts and the interstitium, and thereby preve
   1845..1944    -  protein_bind   attL2: mutant version of attL; recombination site for the Gateway® LR reaction LR Clonase™
   1962..1980    -  promoter       T7 promoter: promoter for bacteriophage T7 RNA polymerase
   2114..2923    +  CDS            KanR: aminoglycoside phosphotransferase; aph(3')-Ia; confers resistance to kanamycin in bacteria or G418 (Geneticin®) in eukaryotes
   3070..3658    +  rep_origin     ori: high-copy-number ColE1/pMB1/pBR322/pUC origin of replication
>Addgene plasmid #161123 | pDONR221-SLC14A1_STOP | depositor full sequence | sequence record 312180 | Full Sequence
CTTTCCTGCGTTATCCCCTGATTCTGTGGATAACCGTATTACCGCCTTTGAGTGAGCTGATACCGCTCGC
CGCAGCCGAACGACCGAGCGCAGCGAGTCAGTGAGCGAGGAAGCGGAAGAGCGCCCAATACGCAAACCGC
CTCTCCCCGCGCGTTGGCCGATTCATTAATGCAGCTGGCACGACAGGTTTCCCGACTGGAAAGCGGGCAG
TGAGCGCAACGCAATTAATACGCGTACCGCTAGCCAGGAAGAGTTTGTAGAAACGCAAAAAGGCCATCCG
TCAGGATGGCCTTCTGCTTAGTTTGATGCCTGGCAGTTTATGGCGGGCGTCCTGCCCGCCACCCTCCGGG
CCGTTGCTTCACAACGTTCAAATCCGCTCCCGGCGGATTTGTCCTACTCAGGAGAGCGTTCACCGACAAA
CAACAGATAAAACGAAAGGCCCAGTCTTCCGACTGAGCCTTTCGTTTTATTTGATGCCTGGCAGTTCCCT
ACTCTCGCGTTAACGCTAGCATGGATGTTTTCCCAGTCACGACGTTGTAAAACGACGGCCAGTCTTAAGC
TCGGGCCCCAAATAATGATTTTATTTTGACTGATAGTGACCTGTTCGTTGCAACACATTGATGAGCAATG
CTTTTTTATAATGCCAACTTTGTACAAAAAAGCAGGCTCCACCATGGAGGACTCCCCTACCATGGTGAGG
GTGGATTCTCCAACAATGGTGCGCGGAGAGAACCAGGTGTCCCCATGCCAGGGCCGGAGATGTTTTCCTA
AGGCCCTGGGCTATGTGACCGGCGACATGAAGGAGCTGGCCAATCAGCTGAAGGACAAGCCTGTGGTGCT
GCAGTTTATCGATTGGATCCTGAGGGGCATCTCTCAGGTGGTGTTCGTGAACAATCCCGTGAGCGGCATC
CTGATCCTGGTGGGCCTGCTGGTGCAGAACCCTTGGTGGGCACTGACAGGATGGCTGGGAACCGTGGTGA
GCACACTGATGGCCCTGCTGCTGAGCCAGGACAGATCCCTGATCGCCTCTGGCCTGTATGGCTACAACGC
GACGCTCGTAGGCGTGCTGATGGCCGTGTTTTCCGACAAGGGCGATTATTTCTGGTGGCTGCTGCTGCCA
GTGTGCGCCATGTCTATGACATGTCCCATCTTCAGCTCCGCCCTGAACTCCATGCTGTCTAAGTGGGATC
TGCCAGTGTTCACCCTGCCCTTTAACATGGCCCTGAGCATGTACCTGTCCGCCACAGGCCACTATAATCC
CTTCTTTCCTGCCAAGCTGGTCATCCCTATCACCACAGCCCCAAACATCAGCTGGTCCGACCTGTCTGCC
CTGGAGCTGCTGAAGAGCATCCCTGTGGGCGTGGGCCAGATCTACGGCTGCGATAATCCATGGACCGGCG
GCATCTTTCTGGGCGCCATCCTGCTGTCTAGCCCACTGATGTGCCTGCACGCCGCCATCGGATCCCTGCT
GGGAATCGCAGCAGGACTGTCTCTGAGCGCCCCCTTCGAGGATATCTACTTTGGCCTGTGGGGCTTCAAC
TCCTCTCTGGCCTGCATCGCCATGGGCGGCATGTTCATGGCCCTGACCTGGCAGACACACCTGCTGGCCC
TGGGCTGTGCCCTGTTTACCGCCTATCTGGGCGTGGGCATGGCCAATTTCATGGCAGAAGTGGGACTGCC
AGCATGCACCTGGCCTTTTTGTCTGGCCACACTGCTGTTCCTGATCATGACCACAAAGAACAGCAATATC
TACAAGATGCCACTGTCCAAGGTGACATACCCCGAGGAGAATCGGATCTTTTATCTGCAGGCCAAGAAGA
GAATGGTGGAGAGCCCCCTGTAAGACCCAGCTTTCTTGTACAAAGTTGGCATTATAAGAAAGCATTGCTT
ATCAATTTGTTGCAACGAACAGGTCACTATCAGTCAAAATAAAATCATTATTTGCCATCCAGCTGATATC
CCCTATAGTGAGTCGTATTACATGGTCATAGCTGTTTCCTGGCAGCTCTGGCCCGTGTCTCAAAATCTCT
GATGTTACATTGCACAAGATAAAATAATATCATCATGAACAATAAAACTGTCTGCTTACATAAACAGTAA
TACAAGGGGTGTTATGAGCCATATTCAACGGGAAACGTCGAGGCCGCGATTAAATTCCAACATGGATGCT
GATTTATATGGGTATAAATGGGCTCGCGATAATGTCGGGCAATCAGGTGCGACAATCTATCGCTTGTATG
GGAAGCCCGATGCGCCAGAGTTGTTTCTGAAACATGGCAAAGGTAGCGTTGCCAATGATGTTACAGATGA
GATGGTCAGACTAAACTGGCTGACGGAATTTATGCCTCTTCCGACCATCAAGCATTTTATCCGTACTCCT
GATGATGCATGGTTACTCACCACTGCGATCCCCGGAAAAACAGCATTCCAGGTATTAGAAGAATATCCTG
ATTCAGGTGAAAATATTGTTGATGCGCTGGCAGTGTTCCTGCGCCGGTTGCATTCGATTCCTGTTTGTAA
TTGTCCTTTTAACAGCGATCGCGTATTTCGTCTCGCTCAGGCGCAATCACGAATGAATAACGGTTTGGTT
GATGCGAGTGATTTTGATGACGAGCGTAATGGCTGGCCTGTTGAACAAGTCTGGAAAGAAATGCATAAAC
TTTTGCCATTCTCACCGGATTCAGTCGTCACTCATGGTGATTTCTCACTTGATAACCTTATTTTTGACGA
GGGGAAATTAATAGGTTGTATTGATGTTGGACGAGTCGGAATCGCAGACCGATACCAGGATCTTGCCATC
CTATGGAACTGCCTCGGTGAGTTTTCTCCTTCATTACAGAAACGGCTTTTTCAAAAATATGGTATTGATA
ATCCTGATATGAATAAATTGCAGTTTCATTTGATGCTCGATGAGTTTTTCTAATCAGAATTGGTTAATTG
GTTGTAACACTGGCAGAGCATTACGCTGACTTGACGGGACGGCGCAAGCTCATGACCAAAATCCCTTAAC
GTGAGTTACGCGTCGTTCCACTGAGCGTCAGACCCCGTAGAAAAGATCAAAGGATCTTCTTGAGATCCTT
TTTTTCTGCGCGTAATCTGCTGCTTGCAAACAAAAAAACCACCGCTACCAGCGGTGGTTTGTTTGCCGGA
TCAAGAGCTACCAACTCTTTTTCCGAAGGTAACTGGCTTCAGCAGAGCGCAGATACCAAATACTGTTCTT
CTAGTGTAGCCGTAGTTAGGCCACCACTTCAAGAACTCTGTAGCACCGCCTACATACCTCGCTCTGCTAA
TCCTGTTACCAGTGGCTGCTGCCAGTGGCGATAAGTCGTGTCTTACCGGGTTGGACTCAAGACGATAGTT
ACCGGATAAGGCGCAGCGGTCGGGCTGAACGGGGGGTTCGTGCACACAGCCCAGCTTGGAGCGAACGACC
TACACCGAACTGAGATACCTACAGCGTGAGCTATGAGAAAGCGCCACGCTTCCCGAAGGGAGAAAGGCGG
ACAGGTATCCGGTAAGCGGCAGGGTCGGAACAGGAGAGCGCACGAGGGAGCTTCCAGGGGGAAACGCCTG
GTATCTTTATAGTCCTGTCGGGTTTCGCCACCTCTGACTTGAGCGTCGATTTTTGTGATGCTCGTCAGGG
GGGCGGAGCCTATGGAAAAACGCCAGCAACGCGGCCTTTTTACGGTTCCTGGCCTTTTGCTGGCCTTTTG
CTCACATGTT
