Features (pLannotate 1.2.2; 10 found; start..end, strand, type, name):
      1..100     +  protein_bind   attL1: mutant version of attL; recombination site for the Gateway® LR reaction LR Clonase™
    106..1272    +  CDS            SLC14A1: UT1_HUMAN - Also known as HUT11, JK, RACH1, UT1, UTE. Experimental evidence at protein level: Swiss-Prot protein existence level 1. Urea channel that facilitates transmembrane urea transport down a concentration gradient. A constriction of the transmembrane channel functions as selectivity filter through which urea is expected to pass in dehydrated form. The rate of urea conduction is increased by hypotonic stress. Plays an important role in the kidney medulla collecting ducts, where it allows rapid equilibration between the lumen of the collecting ducts and the interstitium, and thereby preve
   1277..1376    -  protein_bind   attL2: mutant version of attL; recombination site for the Gateway® LR reaction LR Clonase™
   1394..1412    -  promoter       T7 promoter: promoter for bacteriophage T7 RNA polymerase
   1546..2355    +  CDS            KanR: aminoglycoside phosphotransferase; aph(3')-Ia; confers resistance to kanamycin in bacteria or G418 (Geneticin®) in eukaryotes
   2502..3090    +  rep_origin     ori: high-copy-number ColE1/pMB1/pBR322/pUC origin of replication
   3273..3365    +  CDS            lacI (fragment): lac repressor; lacI; The lac repressor binds to the lac operator to inhibit transcription in E. coli. This inhibition can be relieved by adding lactose or isopropyl-β-D-thiogalactopyranoside (IPTG).
   3420..3447    -  terminator     rrnB T2 terminator: transcription terminator T2 from the E. coli rrnB gene
   3579..3622    +  terminator     rrnB T1 terminator: Escherichia coli rrnB; transcription terminator T1 from the E. coli rrnB gene
   3669..3705    -  CDS            lacZα (fragment): LacZα fragment of β-galactosidase; lacZ fragment
>Addgene plasmid #161123 | pDONR221-SLC14A1_STOP | addgene full sequence | sequence record 334661 | Addgene NGS Result
CAAATAATGATTTTATTTTGACTGATAGTGACCTGTTCGTTGCAACACATTGATGAGCAATGCTTTTTTA
TAATGCCAACTTTGTACAAAAAAGCAGGCTCCACCATGGAGGACTCCCCTACCATGGTGAGGGTGGATTC
TCCAACAATGGTGCGCGGAGAGAACCAGGTGTCCCCATGCCAGGGCCGGAGATGTTTTCCTAAGGCCCTG
GGCTATGTGACCGGCGACATGAAGGAGCTGGCCAATCAGCTGAAGGACAAGCCTGTGGTGCTGCAGTTTA
TCGATTGGATCCTGAGGGGCATCTCTCAGGTGGTGTTCGTGAACAATCCCGTGAGCGGCATCCTGATCCT
GGTGGGCCTGCTGGTGCAGAACCCTTGGTGGGCACTGACAGGATGGCTGGGAACCGTGGTGAGCACACTG
ATGGCCCTGCTGCTGAGCCAGGACAGATCCCTGATCGCCTCTGGCCTGTATGGCTACAACGCGACGCTCG
TAGGCGTGCTGATGGCCGTGTTTTCCGACAAGGGCGATTATTTCTGGTGGCTGCTGCTGCCAGTGTGCGC
CATGTCTATGACATGTCCCATCTTCAGCTCCGCCCTGAACTCCATGCTGTCTAAGTGGGATCTGCCAGTG
TTCACCCTGCCCTTTAACATGGCCCTGAGCATGTACCTGTCCGCCACAGGCCACTATAATCCCTTCTTTC
CTGCCAAGCTGGTCATCCCTATCACCACAGCCCCAAACATCAGCTGGTCCGACCTGTCTGCCCTGGAGCT
GCTGAAGAGCATCCCTGTGGGCGTGGGCCAGATCTACGGCTGCGATAATCCATGGACCGGCGGCATCTTT
CTGGGCGCCATCCTGCTGTCTAGCCCACTGATGTGCCTGCACGCCGCCATCGGATCCCTGCTGGGAATCG
CAGCAGGACTGTCTCTGAGCGCCCCCTTCGAGGATATCTACTTTGGCCTGTGGGGCTTCAACTCCTCTCT
GGCCTGCATCGCCATGGGCGGCATGTTCATGGCCCTGACCTGGCAGACACACCTGCTGGCCCTGGGCTGT
GCCCTGTTTACCGCCTATCTGGGCGTGGGCATGGCCAATTTCATGGCAGAAGTGGGACTGCCAGCATGCA
CCTGGCCTTTTTGTCTGGCCACACTGCTGTTCCTGATCATGACCACAAAGAACAGCAATATCTACAAGAT
GCCACTGTCCAAGGTGACATACCCCGAGGAGAATCGGATCTTTTATCTGCAGGCCAAGAAGAGAATGGTG
GAGAGCCCCCTGTAAGACCCAGCTTTCTTGTACAAAGTTGGCATTATAAGAAAGCATTGCTTATCAATTT
GTTGCAACGAACAGGTCACTATCAGTCAAAATAAAATCATTATTTGCCATCCAGCTGATATCCCCTATAG
TGAGTCGTATTACATGGTCATAGCTGTTTCCTGGCAGCTCTGGCCCGTGTCTCAAAATCTCTGATGTTAC
ATTGCACAAGATAAAAATATATCATCATGAACAATAAAACTGTCTGCTTACATAAACAGTAATACAAGGG
GTGTTATGAGCCATATTCAACGGGAAACGTCGAGGCCGCGATTAAATTCCAACATGGATGCTGATTTATA
TGGGTATAAATGGGCTCGCGATAATGTCGGGCAATCAGGTGCGACAATCTATCGCTTGTATGGGAAGCCC
GATGCGCCAGAGTTGTTTCTGAAACATGGCAAAGGTAGCGTTGCCAATGATGTTACAGATGAGATGGTCA
GACTAAACTGGCTGACGGAATTTATGCCTCTTCCGACCATCAAGCATTTTATCCGTACTCCTGATGATGC
ATGGTTACTCACCACTGCGATCCCCGGAAAAACAGCATTCCAGGTATTAGAAGAATATCCTGATTCAGGT
GAAAATATTGTTGATGCGCTGGCAGTGTTCCTGCGCCGGTTGCATTCGATTCCTGTTTGTAATTGTCCTT
TTAACAGCGATCGCGTATTTCGTCTCGCTCAGGCGCAATCACGAATGAATAACGGTTTGGTTGATGCGAG
TGATTTTGATGACGAGCGTAATGGCTGGCCTGTTGAACAAGTCTGGAAAGAAATGCATAAACTTTTGCCA
TTCTCACCGGATTCAGTCGTCACTCATGGTGATTTCTCACTTGATAACCTTATTTTTGACGAGGGGAAAT
TAATAGGTTGTATTGATGTTGGACGAGTCGGAATCGCAGACCGATACCAGGATCTTGCCATCCTATGGAA
CTGCCTCGGTGAGTTTTCTCCTTCATTACAGAAACGGCTTTTTCAAAAATATGGTATTGATAATCCTGAT
ATGAATAAATTGCAGTTTCATTTGATGCTCGATGAGTTTTTCTAATCAGAATTGGTTAATTGGTTGTAAC
ACTGGCAGAGCATTACGCTGACTTGACGGGACGGCGCAAGCTCATGACCAAAATCCCTTAACGTGAGTTA
CGCGTCGTTCCACTGAGCGTCAGACCCCGTAGAAAAGATCAAAGGATCTTCTTGAGATCCTTTTTTTCTG
CGCGTAATCTGCTGCTTGCAAACAAAAAAACCACCGCTACCAGCGGTGGTTTGTTTGCCGGATCAAGAGC
TACCAACTCTTTTTCCGAAGGTAACTGGCTTCAGCAGAGCGCAGATACCAAATACTGTTCTTCTAGTGTA
GCCGTAGTTAGGCCACCACTTCAAGAACTCTGTAGCACCGCCTACATACCTCGCTCTGCTAATCCTGTTA
CCAGTGGCTGCTGCCAGTGGCGATAAGTCGTGTCTTACCGGGTTGGACTCAAGACGATAGTTACCGGATA
AGGCGCAGCGGTCGGGCTGAACGGGGGGTTCGTGCACACAGCCCAGCTTGGAGCGAACGACCTACACCGA
ACTGAGATACCTACAGCGTGAGCTATGAGAAAGCGCCACGCTTCCCGAAGGGAGAAAGGCGGACAGGTAT
CCGGTAAGCGGCAGGGTCGGAACAGGAGAGCGCACGAGGGAGCTTCCAGGGGGAAACGCCTGGTATCTTT
ATAGTCCTGTCGGGTTTCGCCACCTCTGACTTGAGCGTCGATTTTTGTGATGCTCGTCAGGGGGGCGGAG
CCTATGGAAAAACGCCAGCAACGCGGCCTTTTTACGGTTCCTGGCCTTTTGCTGGCCTTTTGCTCACATG
TTCTTTCCTGCGTTATCCCCTGATTCTGTGGATAACCGTATTACCGCCTTTGAGTGAGCTGATACCGCTC
GCCGCAGCCGAACGACCGAGCGCAGCGAGTCAGTGAGCGAGGAAGCGGAAGAGCGCCCAATACGCAAACC
GCCTCTCCCCGCGCGTTGGCCGATTCATTAATGCAGCTGGCACGACAGGTTTCCCGACTGGAAAGCGGGC
AGTGAGCGCAACGCAATTAATACGCGTACCGCTAGCCAGGAAGAGTTTGTAGAAACGCAAAAAGGCCATC
CGTCAGGATGGCCTTCTGCTTAGTTTGATGCCTGGCAGTTTATGGCGGGCGTCCTGCCCGCCACCCTCCG
GGCCGTTGCTTCACAACGTTCAAATCCGCTCCCGGCGGATTTGTCCTACTCAGGAGAGCGTTCACCGACA
AACAACAGATAAAACGAAAGGCCCAGTCTTCCGACTGAGCCTTTCGTTTTATTTGATGCCTGGCAGTTCC
CTACTCTCGCGTTAACGCTAGCATGGATGTTTTCCCAGTCACGACGTTGTAAAACGACGGCCAGTCTTAA
GCTCGGGCCC
