>Addgene plasmid #161123 | pDONR221-SLC14A1_STOP | depositor partial sequence | sequence record 312181 | Codon-optimized ORF of SLC14A1
ATGGAGGACTCCCCTACCATGGTGAGGGTGGATTCTCCAACAATGGTGCGCGGAGAGAACCAGGTGTCCC
CATGCCAGGGCCGGAGATGTTTTCCTAAGGCCCTGGGCTATGTGACCGGCGACATGAAGGAGCTGGCCAA
TCAGCTGAAGGACAAGCCTGTGGTGCTGCAGTTTATCGATTGGATCCTGAGGGGCATCTCTCAGGTGGTG
TTCGTGAACAATCCCGTGAGCGGCATCCTGATCCTGGTGGGCCTGCTGGTGCAGAACCCTTGGTGGGCAC
TGACAGGATGGCTGGGAACCGTGGTGAGCACACTGATGGCCCTGCTGCTGAGCCAGGACAGATCCCTGAT
CGCCTCTGGCCTGTATGGCTACAACGCGACGCTCGTAGGCGTGCTGATGGCCGTGTTTTCCGACAAGGGC
GATTATTTCTGGTGGCTGCTGCTGCCAGTGTGCGCCATGTCTATGACATGTCCCATCTTCAGCTCCGCCC
TGAACTCCATGCTGTCTAAGTGGGATCTGCCAGTGTTCACCCTGCCCTTTAACATGGCCCTGAGCATGTA
CCTGTCCGCCACAGGCCACTATAATCCCTTCTTTCCTGCCAAGCTGGTCATCCCTATCACCACAGCCCCA
AACATCAGCTGGTCCGACCTGTCTGCCCTGGAGCTGCTGAAGAGCATCCCTGTGGGCGTGGGCCAGATCT
ACGGCTGCGATAATCCATGGACCGGCGGCATCTTTCTGGGCGCCATCCTGCTGTCTAGCCCACTGATGTG
CCTGCACGCCGCCATCGGATCCCTGCTGGGAATCGCAGCAGGACTGTCTCTGAGCGCCCCCTTCGAGGAT
ATCTACTTTGGCCTGTGGGGCTTCAACTCCTCTCTGGCCTGCATCGCCATGGGCGGCATGTTCATGGCCC
TGACCTGGCAGACACACCTGCTGGCCCTGGGCTGTGCCCTGTTTACCGCCTATCTGGGCGTGGGCATGGC
CAATTTCATGGCAGAAGTGGGACTGCCAGCATGCACCTGGCCTTTTTGTCTGGCCACACTGCTGTTCCTG
ATCATGACCACAAAGAACAGCAATATCTACAAGATGCCACTGTCCAAGGTGACATACCCCGAGGAGAATC
GGATCTTTTATCTGCAGGCCAAGAAGAGAATGGTGGAGAGCCCCCTGTAA
